>Addgene plasmid #182654 | pCMV_NFL(WT)-FLAG | addgene full sequence | sequence record 363086 | Addgene NGS Result
CTAGCGCTACCGGACTCAGATCTCGAGCTCAAGCTTCACCATGAGTTCGTTCGGCTACGATCCGTACTTT
TCGACCTCCTACAAGCGGCGCTATGTGGAGACGCCCCGGGTGCACATCTCCAGCGTGCGCAGCGGCTACA
GCACGGCGCGCTCCGCGTACTCCAGCTACTCCGCGCCGGTCTCCTCCTCGCTGTCCGTGCGCCGCAGCTA
CTCGTCCAGCTCTGGCTCTTTGATGCCCAGCCTGGAGAATCTCGATCTGAGCCAGGTAGCCGCCATCAGC
AACGACCTCAAGTCTATCCGCACACAAGAGAAGGCACAGCTGCAGGACCTCAACGATCGCTTCGCCAGCT
TCATCGAGCGCGTGCACGAGCTGGAGCAGCAGAACAAGGTCCTGGAAGCCGAGCTGTTGGTGCTGCGCCA
GAAACACTCTGAGCCTTCCCGCTTCCGCGCCCTGTACGAGCAGGAGATCCGCGATCTGCGGCTGGCAGCG
GAAGACGCCACTAACGAGAAGCAGGCGCTGCAGGGCGAGCGCGAGGGGCTGGAGGAGACTCTGCGCAACC
TGCAGGCTCGCTATGAGGAAGAAGTGCTGAGCCGCGAGGACGCCGAGGGCCGGCTGATGGAAGCGCGCAA
AGGTGCGGATGAGGCCGCGCTCGCCCGCGCCGAGCTGGAGAAGCGCATCGACAGCCTGATGGACGAGATA
GCTTTCCTGAAGAAGGTGCACGAGGAAGAGATCGCCGAGCTGCAGGCTCAGATCCAGTATGCTCAGATCT
CCGTGGAGATGGACGTGTCCTCCAAGCCCGACCTCTCCGCCGCTCTCAAGGACATCCGCGCTCAGTACGA
GAAGCTGGCCGCCAAGAACATGCAGAACGCCGAAGAGTGGTTCAAGAGCCGCTTCACCGTGCTAACCGAG
AGCGCCGCCAAGAACACCGACGCTGTGCGCGCTGCCAAGGACGAGGTGTCGGAAAGCCGCCGCCTGCTCA
AGGCTAAGACCCTGGAGATCGAAGCCTGCCGGGGTATGAACGAAGCTCTGGAGAAGCAGCTGCAGGAGCT
AGAGGACAAGCAGAATGCAGACATTAGCGCCATGCAGGACACAATCAACAAACTGGAGAATGAGCTGAGA
AGCACGAAGAGCGAGATGGCCAGGTACCTGAAGGAGTACCAGGACCTCCTCAATGTCAAGATGGCCTTGG
ACATCGAGATTGCAGCTTACAGAAAACTCTTGGAAGGCGAAGAGACCAGGCTCAGTTTCACCAGCGTGGG
TAGCATAACCAGCGGCTACTCTCAGAGCTCGCAGGTCTTCGGCCGTTCTGCTTACAGTGGCTTGCAGAGC
AGCTCCTACTTGATGTCTGCTCGCTCTTTCCCAGCCTACTATACCAGCCACGTCCAGGAAGAGCAGACAG
AGGTCGAGGAGACCATTGAGGCTACGAAAGCTGAGGAGGCCAAGGATGAGCCCCCCTCTGAAGGAGAAGC
AGAAGAGGAGGAGAAGGAGAAAGAGGAGGGAGAGGAAGAGGAAGGCGCTGAGGAGGAAGAAGCTGCCAAG
GATGAGTCTGAAGACACAAAAGAAGAAGAAGAAGGTGGTGAGGGTGAGGAGGAAGACACCAAAGAATCTG
AAGAGGAAGAGAAGAAAGAGGAGAGTGCTGGAGAGGAGCAGGTGGCTAAGAAGAAAGATGGGGCCCGGGA
TCCGGACTACAAAGACGATGACGACAAGTGAGCGGCCGCGACTCTAGATCATAATCAGCCATACCACATT
TGTAGAGGTTTTACTTGCTTTAAAAAACCTCCCACACCTCCCCCTGAACCTGAAACATAAAATGAATGCA
ATTGTTGTTGTTAACTTGTTTATTGCAGCTTATAATGGTTACAAATAAAGCAATAGCATCACAAATTTCA
CAAATAAAGCATTTTTTTCACTGCATTCTAGTTGTGGTTTGTCCAAACTCATCAATGTATCTTAAGGCGT
AAATTGTAAGCGTTAATATTTTGTTAAAATTCGCGTTAAATTTTTGTTAAATCAGCTCATTTTTTAACCA
ATAGGCCGAAATCGGCAAAATCCCTTATAAATCAAAAGAATAGACCGAGATAGGGT
[37 nt withheld, positions 2087-2123]
AAAGAACGTGGACTCCAACGTCAAAGG
[49 nt withheld, positions 2151-2199]
T
[91 nt withheld, positions 2201-2291]
G
[124 nt withheld, positions 2293-2416]
CAGGTGGCACTTTTCGGGGAAATGTGCGCGGAACCCCTATTTGTTTATTTTTCTAAATACATTCAAATAT
GTATCCGCTCATGAGACAATAACCCTGATAAATGCTTCAATAATATTGAAAAAGGAAGAGTCCTGAGGCG
GAAAGAACCAGCTGTGGAATGTGTGTCAGTTAGGGTGTGGAAAGTCCCCAGGCTCCCCAGCAGGCAGAAG
TATGCAAAGCATGCATCTCAATTAGTCAGCAACCAGGTGTGGAAAGTCCCCAGGCTCCCCAGCAGGCAGA
AGTATGCAAAGCATGCATCTCAATTAGTCAGCAACCATAGTCCCGCCCCTAACTCCGCCCATCCCGCCCC
TAACTCCGCCCAGTTCCGCCCATTCTCCGCCCCATGGCTGACTAATTTTTTTTATTTATGCAGAGGCCGA
GGCCGCCTCGGCCTCTGAGCTATTCCAGAAGTAGTGAGGAGGCTTTTTTGGAGGCCTAGGCTTTTGCAAA
GATCGATCAAGAGACAGGATGAGGATCGTTTCGCATGATTGAACAAGATGGATTGCACGCAGGTTCTCCG
GCCGCTTGGGTGGAGAGGCTATTCGGCTATGACTGGGCACAACAGACAATCGGCTGCTCTGATGCCGCCG
TGTTCCGGCTGTCAGCGCAGGGGCGCCCGGTTCTTTTTGTCAAGACCGACCTGTCCGGTGCCCTGAATGA
ACTGCAAGACGAGGCAGCGCGGCTATCGTGGCTGGCCACGACGGGCGTTCCTTGCGCAGCTGTGCTCGAC
GTTGTCACTGAAGCGGGAAGGGACTGGCTGCTATTGGGCGAAGTGCCGGGGCAGGATCTCCTGTCATCTC
ACCTTGCTCCTGCCGAGAAAGTATCCATCATGGCTGATGCAATGCGGCGGCTGCATACGCTTGATCCGGC
TACCTGCCCATTCGACCACCAAGCGAAACATCGCATCGAGCGAGCACGTACTCGGATGGAAGCCGGTCTT
GTCGATCAGGATGATCTGGACGAAGAGCATCAGGGGCTCGCGCCAGCCGAACTGTTCGCCAGGCTCAAGG
CGAGCATGCCCGACGGCGAGGATCTCGTCGTGACCCATGGCGATGCCTGCTTGCCGAATATCATGGTGGA
AAATGGCCGCTTTTCTGGATTCATCGACTGTGGCCGGCTGGGTGTGGCGGACCGCTATCAGGACATAGCG
TTGGCTACCCGTGATATTGCTGAAGAGCTTGGCGGCGAATGGGCTGACCGCTTCCTCGTGCTTTACGGTA
TCGCCGCTCCCGATTCGCAGCGCATCGCCTTCTATCGCCTTCTTGACGAGTTCTTCTGAGCGGGACTCTG
GGGTTCGAAATGACCGACCAAGCGACGCCCAACCTGCCATCACGAGATTTCGATTCCACCGCCGCCTTCT
ATGAAAGGTTGGGCTTCGGAATCGTTTTCCGGGACGCCGGCTGGATGATCCTCCAGCGCGGGGATCTCAT
GCTGGAGTTCTTCGCCCACCCTAGGGGGAGGCTAACTGAAACACGGAAGGAGACAATACCGGAAGGAACC
CGCGCTATGACGGCAATAAAAAGACAGAATAAAACGCACGGTGTTGGGTCGTTTGTTCATAAACGCGGGG
TTCGGTCCCAGGGCTGGCACTCTGTCGATACCCCACCGAGACCCCATTGGGGCCAATACGCCCGCGTTTC
TTCCTTTTCCCCACCCCACCCCCCAAGTTCGGGTGAAGGCCCAGGGCTCGCAGCCAACGTCGGGGCGGCA
GGCCCTGCCATAGCCTCAGGTTACTCATATATACTTTAGATTGATTTAAAACTTCATTTTTAATTTAAAA
GGATCTAGGTGAAGATCCTTTTTGATAATCTCATGACCAAAATCCCTTAACGTGAGTTTTCGTTCCACTG
AGCGTCAGACCCCGTAGAAAAGATCAAAGGATCTTCTTGAGATCCTTTTTTTCTGCGCGTAATCTGCTGC
TTGCAAACAAAAAAACCACCGCTACCAGCGGTGGTTTGTTTGCCGGATCAAGAGCTACCAACTCTTTTTC
CGAAGGTAACTGGCTTCAGCAGAGCGCAGATACCAAATACTGTTCTTCTAGTGTAGCCGTAGTTAGGCCA
CCACTTCAAGAACTCTGTAGCACCGCCTACATACCTCGCTCTGCTAATCCTGTTACCAGTGGCTGCTGCC
AGTGGCGATAAGTCGTGTCTTACCGGGTTGGACTCAAGACGATAGTTACCGGATAAGGCGCAGCGGTCGG
GCTGAACGGGGGGTTCGTGCACACAGCCCAGCTTGGAGCGAACGACCTACACCGAACTGAGATACCTACA
GCGTGAGCTATGAGAAAGCGCCACGCTTCCCGAAGGGAGAAAGGCGGACAGGTATCCGGTAAGCGGCAGG
GTCGGAACAGGAGAGCGCACGAGGGAGCTTCCAGGGGGAAACGCCTGGTATCTTTATAGTCCTGTCGGGT
TTCGCCACCTCTGACTTGAGCGTCGATTTTTGTGATGCTCGTCAGGGGGGCGGAGCCTATGGAAAAACGC
CAGCAACGCGGCCTTTTTACGGTTCCTGGCCTTTTGCTGGCCTTTTGCTCACATGTTCTTTCCTGCGTTA
TCCCCTGATTCTGTGGATAACCGTATTACCGCCATGCATTAGTTATTAATAGTAATCAATTACGGGGTCA
TTAGTTCATAGCCCATATATGGAGTTCCGCGTTACATAACTTACGGTAAATGGCCCGCCTGGCTGACCGC
CCAACGACCCCCGCCCATTGACGTCAATAATGACGTATGTTCCCATAGTAACGCCAATAGGGACTTTCCA
TTGACGTCAATGGGTGGAGTATTTACGGTAAACTGCCCACTTGGCAGTACATCAAGTGTATCATATGCCA
AGTACGCCCCCTATTGACGTCAATGACGGTAAATGGCCCGCCTGGCATTATGCCCAGTACATGACCTTAT
GGGACTTTCCTACTTGGCAGTACATCTACGTATTAGTCATCGCTATTACCATGGTGATGCGGTTTTGGCA
GTACATCAATGGGCGTGGATAGCGGTTTGACTCACGGGGATTTCCAAGTCTCCACCCCATTGACGTCAAT
GGGAGTTTGTTTTGGCACCAAAATCAACGGGACTTTCCAAAATGTCGTAACAACTCCGCCCCATTGACGC
AAATGGGCGGTAGGCGTGTACGGTGGGAGGTCTATATAAGCAGAGCTGGTTTAGTGAACCGTCAGATCCG
Features (pLannotate 1.2.2; 15 found; start..end, strand, type, name):
     41..1669    +  CDS            Nefl: NFL_MOUSE - Also known as Nf68, Nfl. Experimental evidence at protein level: Swiss-Prot protein existence level 1. Neurofilaments usually contain three intermediate filament proteins: NEFL, NEFM, and NEFH which are involved in the maintenance of neuronal caliber. May additionally cooperate with the neuronal intermediate filament proteins PRPH and INA to form neuronal filamentous networks (PubMed:22723690). From Mus musculus (Mouse).
   1684..1704    +  CDS            3xFLAG (fragment): three tandem FLAG® epitope tags
   1727..1810    +  CDS            large T antigen (fragment): large T antigen from SV40 (simian virus 40)
   1833..1954    +  polyA_signal   SV40 poly(A) signal: SV40 polyadenylation signal
   1988..2416    -  rep_origin     f1 ori (sequence partly withheld): f1 bacteriophage origin of replication; arrow indicates direction of (+) strand synthesis
   2443..2547    +  promoter       AmpR promoter: bla
   2549..2906    +  promoter       SV40 promoter: SV40 enhancer and early promoter
   2941..3735    +  CDS            NeoR/KanR: aminoglycoside phosphotransferase from Tn5; aph(3')-II (or nptII); confers resistance to neomycin, kanamycin, and G418 (Geneticin®)
   3756..3908    +  CDS            ble (fragment): BLE_KLEPN - Experimental evidence at protein level: Swiss-Prot protein existence level 1. Binding protein with a strong affinity to the bleomycin family of antibiotics. Binds to CL990; an antimitotic-antibiotic compound. From Klebsiella pneumoniae.
   3967..4014    +  polyA_signal   HSV TK poly(A) signal: herpes simplex virus thymidine kinase polyadenylation signal (Cole and Stacy, 1985)
   4105..4121    -  polyA_signal   bGH poly(A) signal (fragment): bovine growth hormone polyadenylation signal
   4343..4931    +  rep_origin     ori: high-copy-number ColE1/pMB1/pBR322/pUC origin of replication
   5106..5409    +  enhancer       CMV enhancer: human cytomegalovirus immediate early enhancer
   5410..5613    +  promoter       CMV promoter: human cytomegalovirus (CMV) immediate early promoter
   5636..37      +  misc_feature   MCS (fragment) (across the origin): multiple cloning site
