[The description below was written by a language model from this plasmid's Addgene catalogue record and pLannotate feature annotations shown in this document.]
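Description:
pCMV_NFL(WT)-FLAG is a 5.6 kb mammalian expression plasmid built on a pCMV backbone that drives wild-type mouse neurofilament light chain (Nefl, also called NF-L or NF68) carrying a C-terminal FLAG epitope. The human cytomegalovirus immediate-early enhancer and promoter sit directly upstream of a remnant of the multiple cloning site and the full Nefl coding sequence. A short FLAG-matching segment follows; the automated annotation labels it as a fragment of 3xFLAG, but its length fits the single FLAG tag described in the catalogue entry. Transcripts are terminated by an SV40 polyadenylation signal, and the small "large T antigen" fragment annotated just before it is most likely part of that SV40-derived 3′ region rather than an expressed element. According to the record, the NFL cDNA was amplified from an earlier mouse NFL plasmid, although the cloning method is not stated.

The plasmid replicates at high copy in E. coli from a ColE1/pUC-type origin, and it also carries an f1 phage origin. A single Tn5 aminoglycoside phosphotransferase gene (NeoR/KanR) serves both hosts. A bacterial bla promoter drives it for kanamycin selection in E. coli, while the SV40 enhancer/early promoter and an HSV TK polyadenylation signal allow G418 selection in mammalian cells. The short ble and bGH poly(A) fragments appear to be backbone remnants.

The construct provides an unmodified, epitope-tagged neurofilament light chain for expression in mammalian cells, with the FLAG tag allowing antibody-based detection. It comes from work on minimal genetically encoded tags for fluorescent labelling of proteins in living neurons. The "WT" designation suggests it serves as a wild-type reference there, though the record does not state this role.
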