Addgene plasmid #182654: pCMV_NFL(WT)-FLAG
Purpose: Expresses wild-type mouse neurofilament light chain with a C-terminal FLAG tag (DYKDDDDK) in mammalian cells.
Depositing lab: Ivana Nikić-Spiegel. Depositing organization: Universitaetsklinikum Tuebingen. Publication: Minimal genetically encoded tags for fluorescent protein labeling in living neurons. Arsic A, Hagemann C, Stajkovic N, Schubert T, Nikic-Spiegel I. Nat Commun. 2022 Jan 14;13(1):314. doi: 10.1038/s41467-022-27956-y. PubMed 35031604.
Backbone
  Vector backbone: pCMV
  Vector type: Mammalian Expression
  Selectable markers: Neomycin (select with G418)
Growth in bacteria
  Bacterial resistance: Kanamycin, 50 μg/mL
  Growth temperature: 37°C
  Growth strain: DH5alpha
  Copy number: High Copy
Gene/Insert
  Gene/Insert name: wild type mouse neurofilament light chain (alt name: NFL(WT))
  Species: M. musculus (mouse)
  Entrez Gene: Nefl (a.k.a. CMT2E, NF-L, NF68, Nfl)
  Promoter: CMV
  Tag / fusion protein: FLAG tag (DYKDDDDK) (C terminal on insert)
  Cloning method: Unknown
  Sequencing primers: 5′ CMVfw; 3′ NA
Resource information
  A portion of this plasmid was derived from a plasmid made by: cDNA encoding the NFL gene was amplified from the vector pmNFL: https://www.addgene.org/83127/
Terms and licenses: Academic/Nonprofit Terms; Industry Terms: Not Available to Industry
How to cite: pCMV_NFL(WT)-FLAG was a gift from Ivana Nikić-Spiegel (Addgene plasmid # 182654 ; http://n2t.net/addgene:182654 ; RRID:Addgene_182654)
